>Addgene plasmid #173619 | Lenti-sgSmarca4#1/Cre | addgene full sequence | sequence record 363629 | Addgene NGS Result
TATTTAGAAAAATAAACAAATAGGGGTTCCGCGCACATTTCCCCGAAAAGTGCCACCTGACGTCGACGGA
TCGGGAGATCTCCCGATCCCCTATGGTGCACTCTCAGTACAATCTGCTCTGATGCCGCATAGTTAAGCCA
GTATCTGCTCCCTGCTTGTGTGTTGGAGGTCGCTGAGTAGTGCGCGAGCAAAATTTAAGCTACAACAAGG
CAAGGCTTGACCGACAATTGCATGAAGAATCTGCTTAGGGTTAGGCGTTTTGCGCTGCTTCGCGATGTAC
GGGCCAGATATACGCGTTGACATTGATTATTGACTAGTTATTAATAGTAATCAATTACGGGGTCATTAGT
TCATAGCCCATATATGGAGTTCCGCGTTACATAACTTACGGTAAATGGCCCGCCTGGCTGACCGCCCAAC
GACCCCCGCCCATTGACGTCAATAATGACGTATGTTCCCATAGTAACGCCAATAGGGACTTTCCATTGAC
GTCAATGGGTGGAGTATTTACGGTAAACTGCCCACTTGGCAGTACATCAAGTGTATCATATGCCAAGTAC
GCCCCCTATTGACGTCAATGACGGTAAATGGCCCGCCTGGCATTATGCCCAGTACATGACCTTATGGGAC
TTTCCTACTTGGCAGTACATCTACGTATTAGTCATCGCTATTACCATGGTGATGCGGTTTTGGCAGTACA
TCAATGGGCGTGGATAGCGGTTTGACTCACGGGGATTTCCAAGTCTCCACCCCATTGACGTCAATGGGAG
TTTGTTTTGGCACCAAAATCAACGGGACTTTCCAAAATGTCGTAACAACTCCGCCCCATTGACGCAAATG
GGCGGTAGGCGTGTACGGTGGGAGGTCTATATAAGCAGCGCGTTTTGCCTGTACTGGGTCTCTCTGGTTA
GACCAGATCTGAGCCTGGGAGCTCTCTGGCTAACTAGGGAACCCACTGCTTAAGCCTCAATAAAGCTTGC
CTTGAGTGCTTCAAGTAGTGTGTGCCCGTCTGTTGTGTGACTCTGGTAACTAGAGATCCCTCAGACCCTT
TTAGTCAGTGTGGAAAATCTCTAGCAGTGGCGCCCGAACAGGGACTTGAAAGCGAAAGGGAAACCAGAGG
AGCTCTCTCGACGCAGGACTCGGCTTGCTGAAGCGCGCACGGCAAGAGGCGAGGGGCGGCGACTGGTGAG
TACGCCAAAAATTTTGACTAGCGGAGGCTAGAAGGAGAGAGATGGGTGCGAGAGCGTCAGTATTAAGCGG
GGGAGAATTAGATCGCGATGGGAAAAAATTCGGTTAAGGCCAGGGGGAAAGAAAAAATATAAATTAAAAC
ATATAGTATGGGCAAGCAGGGAGCTAGAACGATTCGCAGTTAATCCTGGCCTGTTAGAAACATCAGAAGG
CTGTAGACAAATACTGGGACAGCTACAACCATCCCTTCAGACAGGATCAGAAGAACTTAGATCATTATAT
AATACAGTAGCAACCCTCTATTGTGTGCATCAAAGGATAGAGATAAAAGACACCAAGGAAGCTTTAGACA
AGATAGAGGAAGAGCAAAACAAAAGTAAGACCACCGCACAGCAAGCGGCCGGCCGCTGATCTTCAGACCT
GGAGGAGGAGATATGAGGGACAATTGGAGAAGTGAATTATATAAATATAAAGTAGTAAAAATTGAACCAT
TAGGAGTAGCACCCACCAAGGCAAAGAGAAGAGTGGTGCAGAGAGAAAAAAGAGCAGTGGGAATAGGAGC
TTTGTTCCTTGGGTTCTTGGGAGCAGCAGGAAGCACTATGGGCGCAGCGTCAATGACGCTGACGGTACAG
GCCAGACAATTATTGTCTGGTATAGTGCAGCAGCAGAACAATTTGCTGAGGGCTATTGAGGCGCAACAGC
ATCTGTTGCAACTCACAGTCTGGGGCATCAAGCAGCTCCAGGCAAGAATCCTGGCTGTGGAAAGATACCT
AAAGGATCAACAGCTCCTGGGGATTTGGGGTTGCTCTGGAAAACTCATTTGCACCACTGCTGTGCCTTGG
AATGCTAGTTGGAGTAATAAATCTCTGGAACAGATTTGGAATCACACGACCTGGATGGAGTGGGACAGAG
AAATTAACAATTACACAAGCTTAATACACTCCTTAATTGAAGAATCGCAAAACCAGCAAGAAAAGAATGA
ACAAGAATTATTGGAATTAGATAAATGGGCAAGTTTGTGGAATTGGTTTAACATAACAAATTGGCTGTGG
TATATAAAATTATTCATAATGATAGTAGGAGGCTTGGTAGGTTTAAGAATAGTTTTTGCTGTACTTTCTA
TAGTGAATAGAGTTAGGCAGGGATATTCACCATTATCGTTTCAGACCCACCTCCCAACCCCGAGGGGACC
CGACAGGCCCGAAGGAATAGAAGAAGAAGGTGGAGAGAGAGACAGAGACAGATCCATTCGATTAGTGAAC
GGATCGGCACTGCGTGCGCCAATTCTGCAGACAAATGGCAGTATTCATCCACAATTTTAAAAGAAAAGGG
GGGATTGGGGGGTACAGTGCAGGGGAAAGAATAGTAGACATAATAGCAACAGACATACAAACTAAAGAAT
TACAAAAACAAATTACAAAAATTCAAAATTTTCGGGTTTATTACAGGGACAGCAGAGATCCAGTTTGGTT
AGTACCGGGCCCGCTCTAGCCCTGCAGGAACTGTTTAAACTGTGAGGGCCTATTTCCCATGATTCCTTCA
TATTTGCATATACGATACAAGGCTGTTAGAGAGATAATTGGAATTAATTTGACTGTAAACACAAAGATAT
TAGTACAAAATACGTGACGTAGAAAGTAATAATTTCTTGGGTAGTTTGCAGTTTTAAAATTATGTTTTAA
AATGGACTATCATATGCTTACCGTAACTTGAAAGTATTTCGATTTCTTGGCTTTATATATCTTGTGGAAA
GGACCAAACACCGGGATGCAGGTCTTACCATGGTTTTAGAGCTAGAAATAGCAAGTTAAAATAAGGCTAG
TCCGTTATCAACTTGAAAAAGTGGCACCGAGTCGGTGCTTTTTTGTTTGGCGCGCCTATGGCTTAATTAA
CATGGCGGCCGCATTCTACCGGGTAGGGGAGGCGCTTTTCCCAAGGCAGTCTGGAGCATGCGCTTTAGCA
GCCCCGCTGGGCACTTGGCGCTACACAAGTGGCCTCTGGCCTCGCACACATTCCACATCCACCGGTAGGC
GCCAACCGGCTCCGTTCTTTGGTGGCCCCTTCGCGCCACCTTCTACTCCTCCCCTAGTCAGGAAGTTCCC
CCCCGCCCCGCAGCTCGCGTCGTGCAGGACGTGACAAATGGAAGTAGCACGTCTCACTAGTCTCGTGCAG
ATGGACAGCACCGCTGAGCAATGGAAGCGGGTAGGCCTTTGGGGCAGCGGCCAATAGCAGCTTTGCTCCT
TCGCTTTCTGGGCTCAGAGGCTGGGAAGGGGTGGGTCCGGGGGCGGGCTCAGGGGCGGGCTCAGGGGCGG
GGCGGGCGCCCGAAGGTCCTCCGGAGGCCCGGCATTCTGCACGCTTCAAAAGCGCACGTCTGCCGCGCTG
TTCTCCTCTTCCTCATCTCCGGGACCCGGGATGCCCAAGAAGAAGAGGAAGGTGTCCAATTTACTGACCG
TACACCAAAATTTGCCTGCATTACCGGTCGATGCAACGAGTGATGAGGTTCGCAAGAACCTGATGGACAT
GTTCAGGGATCGCCAGGCGTTTTCTGAGCATACCTGGAAAATGCTTCTGTCCGTTTGCCGGTCGTGGGCG
GCATGGTGCAAGTTGAATAACCGGAAATGGTTTCCCGCAGAACCTGAAGATGTTCGCGATTATCTTCTAT
ATCTTCAGGCGCGCGGTCTGGCAGTAAAAACTATCCAGCAACATTTGGGCCAGCTAAACATGCTTCATCG
TCGGTCCGGGCTGCCACGACCAAGTGACAGCAATGCTGTTTCACTGGTTATGCGGCGGATCCGAAAAGAA
AACGTTGATGCCGGTGAACGTGCAAAACAGGCTCTAGCGTTCGAACGCACTGATTTCGACCAGGTTCGTT
CACTCATGGAAAATAGCGATCGCTGCCAGGATATACGTAATCTGGCATTTCTGGGGATTGCTTATAACAC
CCTGTTACGTATAGCCGAAATTGCCAGGATCAGGGTTAAAGATATCTCACGTACTGACGGTGGGAGAATG
TTAATCCATATTGGCAGAACGAAAACGCTGGTTAGCACCGCAGGTGTAGAGAAGGCACTTAGCCTGGGGG
TAACTAAACTGGTCGAGCGATGGATTTCCGTCTCTGGTGTAGCTGATGATCCGAATAACTACCTGTTTTG
CCGGGTCAGAAAAAATGGTGTTGCCGCGCCATCTGCCACCAGCCAGCTATCAACTCGCGCCCTGGAAGGG
ATTTTTGAAGCAACTCATCGATTGATTTACGGCGCTAAGGATGACTCTGGTCAGAGATACCTGGCCTGGT
CTGGACACAGTGCCCGTGTCGGAGCCGCGCGAGATATGGCCCGCGCTGGAGTTTCAATACCGGAGATCAT
GCAAGCTGGTGGCTGGACCAATGTAAATATTGTCATGAACTATATCCGTAACCTGGATAGTGAAACAGGG
GCAATGGTGCGCCTGCTGGAAGATGGCGATTAGCCATGTTTAAGGGTTCCGGTTCCACTAGGTACAATTC
GATATCAAGCTTATCGATAATCAACCTCTGGATTACAAAATTTGTGAAAGATTGACTGGTATTCTTAACT
ATGTTGCTCCTTTTACGCTATGTGGATACGCTGCTTTAATGCCTTTGTATCATGCTATTGCTTCCCGTAT
GGCTTTCATTTTCTCCTCCTTGTATAAATCCTGGTTGCTGTCTCTTTATGAGGAGTTGTGGCCCGTTGTC
AGGCAACGTGGCGTGGTGTGCACTGTGTTTGCTGACGCAACCCCCACTGGTTGGGGCATTGCCACCACCT
GTCAGCTCCTTTCCGGGACTTTCGCTTTCCCCCTCCCTATTGCCACGGCGGAACTCATCGCCGCCTGCCT
TGCCCGCTGCTGGACAGGGGCTCGGCTGTTGGGCACTGACAATTCCGTGGTGTTGTCGGGGAAATCATCG
TCCTTTCCTTGGCTGCTCGCCTGTGTTGCCACCTGGATTCTGCGCGGGACGTCCTTCTGCTACGTCCCTT
CGGCCCTCAATCCAGCGGACCTTCCTTCCCGCGGCCTGCTGCCGGCTCTGCGGCCTCTTCCGCGTCTTCG
CCTTCGCCCTCAGACGAGTCGGATCTCCCTTTGGGCCGCCTCCCCGCATCGATACCGTCGACCTCGATCG
AGACCTAGAAAAACATGGAGCAATCACAAGTAGCAATACAGCAGCTACCAATGCTGATTGTGCCTGGCTA
GAAGCACAAGAGGAGGAGGAGGTGGGTTTTCCAGTCACACCTCAGGTACCTTTAAGACCAATGACTTACA
AGGCAGCTGTAGATCTTAGCCACTTTTTAAAAGAAAAGGGGGGACTGGAAGGGCTAATTCACTCCCAACG
AAGACAAGATATCCTTGATCTGTGGATCTACCACACACAAGGCTACTTCCCTGATTGGCAGAACTACACA
CCAGGGCCAGGGATCAGATATCCACTGACCTTTGGATGGTGCTACAAGCTAGTACCAGTTGAGCAAGAGA
AGGTAGAAGAAGCCAATGAAGGAGAGAACACCCGCTTGTTACACCCTGTGAGCCTGCATGGGATGGATGA
CCCGGAGAGAGAAGTATTAGAGTGGAGGTTTGACAGCCGCCTAGCATTTCATCACATGGCCCGAGAGCTG
CATCCGGACTGTACTGGGTCTCTCTGGTTAGACCAGATCTGAGCCTGGGAGCTCTCTGGCTAACTAGGGA
ACCCACTGCTTAAGCCTCAATAAAGCTTGCCTTGAGTGCTTCAAGTAGTGTGTGCCCGTCTGTTGTGTGA
CTCTGGTAACTAGAGATCCCTCAGACCCTTTTAGTCAGTGTGGAAAATCTCTAGCAGCATGTGAGCAAAA
GGCCAGCAAAAGGCCAGGAACCGTAAAAAGGCCGCGTTGCTGGCGTTTTTCCATAGGCTCCGCCCCCCTG
ACGAGCATCACAAAAATCGACGCTCAAGTCAGAGGTGGCGAAACCCGACAGGACTATAAAGATACCAGGC
GTTTCCCCCTGGAAGCTCCCTCGTGCGCTCTCCTGTTCCGACCCTGCCGCTTACCGGATACCTGTCCGCC
TTTCTCCCTTCGGGAAGCGTGGCGCTTTCTCATAGCTCACGCTGTAGGTATCTCAGTTCGGTGTAGGTCG
TTCGCTCCAAGCTGGGCTGTGTGCACGAACCCCCCGTTCAGCCCGACCGCTGCGCCTTATCCGGTAACTA
TCGTCTTGAGTCCAACCCGGTAAGACACGACTTATCGCCACTGGCAGCAGCCACTGGTAACAGGATTAGC
AGAGCGAGGTATGTAGGCGGTGCTACAGAGTTCTTGAAGTGGTGGCCTAACTACGGCTACACTAGAAGAA
CAGTATTTGGTATCTGCGCTCTGCTGAAGCCAGTTACCTTCGGAAAAAGAGTTGGTAGCTCTTGATCCGG
CAAACAAACCACCGCTGGTAGCGGTGGTTTTTTTGTTTGCAAGCAGCAGATTACGCGCAGAAAAAAAGGA
TCTCAAGAAGATCCTTTGATCTTTTCTACGGGGTCTGACGCTCAGTGGAACGAAAACTCACGTTAAGGGA
TTTTGGTCATGAGATTATCAAAAAGGATCTTCACCTAGATCCTTTTAAATTAAAAATGAAGTTTTAAATC
AATCTAAAGTATATATGAGTAAACTTGGTCTGACAGTTACCAATGCTTAATCAGTGAGGCACCTATCTCA
GCGATCTGTCTATTTCGTTCATCCATAGTTGCCTGACTCCCCGTCGTGTAGATAACTACGATACGGGAGG
GCTTACCATCTGGCCCCAGTGCTGCAATGATACCGCGAGACCCACGCTCACCGGCTCCAGATTTATCAGC
AATAAACCAGCCAGCCGGAAGGGCCGAGCGCAGAAGTGGTCCTGCAACTTTATCCGCCTCCATCCAGTCT
ATTAATTGTTGCCGGGAAGCTAGAGTAAGTAGTTCGCCAGTTAATAGTTTGCGCAACGTTGTTGCCATTG
CTACAGGCATCGTGGTGTCACGCTCGTCGTTTGGTATGGCTTCATTCAGCTCCGGTTCCCAACGATCAAG
GCGAGTTACATGATCCCCCATGTTGTGCAAAAAAGCGGTTAGCTCCTTCGGTCCTCCGATCGTTGTCAGA
AGTAAGTTGGCCGCAGTGTTATCACTCATGGTTATGGCAGCACTGCATAATTCTCTTACTGTCATGCCAT
CCGTAAGATGCTTTTCTGTGACTGGTGAGTACTCAACCAAGTCATTCTGAGAATAGTGTATGCGGCGACC
GAGTTGCTCTTGCCCGGCGTCAATACGGGATAATACCGCGCCACATAGCAGAACTTTAAAAGTGCTCATC
ATTGGAAAACGTTCTTCGGGGCGAAAACTCTCAAGGATCTTACCGCTGTTGAGATCCAGTTCGATGTAAC
CCACTCGTGCACCCAACTGATCTTCAGCATCTTTTACTTTCACCAGCGTTTCTGGGTGAGCAAAAACAGG
AAGGCAAAATGCCGCAAAAAAGGGAATAAGGGCGACACGGAAATGTTGAATACTCATACTCTTCCTTTTT
CAATATTATTGAAGCATTTATCAGGGTTATTGTCTCATGAGCGGATACATATTTGAATG
Features (pLannotate 1.2.2; 21 found; start..end, strand, type, name):
     92..144     -  misc_feature   bom (fragment): basis of mobility region from pBR322
    299..678     +  enhancer       CMV enhancer: human cytomegalovirus immediate early enhancer
    679..878     +  promoter       CMV promoter: human cytomegalovirus (CMV) immediate early promoter
    896..1076    +  LTR            5' LTR (truncated): truncated 5' long terminal repeat (LTR) from HIV-1
   1123..1248    +  misc_feature   HIV-1 Ψ: packaging signal of human immunodeficiency virus type 1
   1232..1570    +  CDS            HIV-1 gag (fragment): gag protein from human immunodeficiency virus 1; gag
   1745..1978    +  misc_feature   RRE: The Rev response element (RRE) of HIV-1 allows for Rev-dependent mRNA export from the nucleus to the cytoplasm.
   2355..2455    +  CDS            Rev (fragment): human immunodeficiency virus 1 (HIV-1) Rev protein; rev; enhances nuclear export of unspliced and incompletely spliced viral mRNAs
   2505..2622    +  misc_feature   cPPT/CTS: central polypurine tract and central termination sequence of HIV-1
   2704..2944    +  promoter       U6 promoter: RNA polymerase III promoter for human U6 snRNA
   2973..3048    +  misc_RNA       gRNA scaffold: guide RNA scaffold for the Streptococcus pyogenes CRISPR/Cas9 system
   3101..3593    +  promoter       PGK promoter: mouse phosphoglycerate kinase 1 promoter
   3623..4653    +  CDS            Cre (fragment): site-specific recombinase Cre is a site-specific recombinase from bacteriophage P1. Recombination occurs at loxP sequences.
   4686..4709    +  misc_feature   MCS (fragment): pBluescript multiple cloning site
   4709..5297    +  misc_feature   WPRE: woodchuck hepatitis virus posttranscriptional regulatory element
   5298..5317    +  misc_feature   MCS (fragment): pBluescript multiple cloning site
   5319..5819    +  CDS            nef (fragment): NEF_HV1LA - Experimental evidence at protein level: Swiss-Prot protein existence level 1. Extracellular Nef protein targets CD4(+) T-lymphocytes for apoptosis by interacting with CXCR4 surface receptors. From Human immunodeficiency virus type 1 group M subtype B (isolate Lai) (HIV-1).
   5826..6006    +  LTR            5' LTR (truncated): truncated 5' long terminal repeat (LTR) from HIV-1
   6068..6656    -  rep_origin     ori: high-copy-number ColE1/pMB1/pBR322/pUC origin of replication
   6827..7687    -  CDS            AmpR: β-lactamase; bla; confers resistance to ampicillin, carbenicillin, and related antibiotics
   7688..33      -  promoter       AmpR promoter (across the origin): bla
