[The description below was written by a language model from this plasmid's Addgene catalogue record and pLannotate feature annotations shown in this document.]
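Description:
Lenti-sgSmarca4#1/Cre is a lentiviral CRISPR/Cre vector built on the pLL3.3 backbone that co-delivers a guide RNA against mouse Smarca4 (Brg1) and Cre recombinase. In bacteria it is maintained as a high-copy plasmid through a ColE1/pUC-type origin and selected with ampicillin via the β-lactamase gene. The sequenced record is about 7.8 kb.

The viral portion is an HIV-1-derived transfer cassette. A CMV enhancer/promoter placed upstream of a truncated 5' LTR drives genomic RNA production in packaging cells. It is followed by the Ψ packaging signal with a partial gag sequence, the Rev response element for Rev-dependent nuclear export, and the cPPT/CTS. A WPRE lies downstream of the payload to boost transcript expression, followed by a nef-derived fragment and a second truncated LTR that closes the cassette.

Between these elements are two expression units. A human U6 RNA polymerase III promoter drives the Smarca4-targeting spacer fused to the Streptococcus pyogenes Cas9 guide scaffold. A mouse PGK promoter drives Cre. No Cas9 coding sequence is annotated, so the nuclease must be supplied by the target cells or host animal.

This design suits models in which Cre both activates or deletes loxP-flanked alleles and switches on a conditional Cas9, so each transduced cell receives the recombination event and the gene-targeting guide together. The associated publication concerns functional analysis of tumour suppressors in oncogenic KRAS-driven lung cancer, which is consistent with using this vector to inactivate Smarca4 in tumours initiated by Cre. The "#1" in the name suggests it is one of several guides against the gene, and the record does not state the cloning sites used.
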