Addgene plasmid #173619: Lenti-sgSmarca4#1/Cre
Purpose: Expresses a Smarca4-targeting gRNA and Cre-recombinase
Depositing lab: Charles Swanton. Depositing organization: University College London. Publication: A functional taxonomy of tumor suppression in oncogenic KRAS-driven lung cancer. Cai H, Chew SK, Li C, Tsai MK, Andrejka L, Murray CW, Hughes NW, Shuldiner EG, Ashkin EL, Tang R, Hung KL, Chen LC, Lee SYC, Yousefi M, Lin WY, Kunder CA, Cong L, McFarland CD, Petrov DA, Swanton C, Winslow MM. Cancer Discov. 2021 Feb 19. pii: 2159-8290.CD-20-1325. doi: 10.1158/2159-8290.CD-20-1325. PubMed 33608386.
Backbone
  Vector backbone: pLL3.3
  Vector type: Lentiviral, Cre/Lox, CRISPR
Growth in bacteria
  Bacterial resistance: Ampicillin, 100 μg/mL
  Growth temperature: 37°C
  Growth strain: NEB Stable
  Copy number: High Copy
Gene/Insert
  Gene/Insert name: gRNA targeting Smarca4
  gRNA/shRNA sequence: GGGATGCAGGTCTTACCATG
  Species: M. musculus (mouse)
  Entrez Gene: Smarca4 (a.k.a. BAF190A, Brg1, HP1-BP72, SNF2beta, SW1/SNF, b2b508.1Clo, b2b692Clo)
  Cloning method: Restriction Enzyme; 5′ cloning site unknown (unknown if destroyed); 3′ cloning site unknown (unknown if destroyed)
Terms and licenses: Academic/Nonprofit Terms; Industry Terms: Not Available to Industry
How to cite: Lenti-sgSmarca4#1/Cre was a gift from Charles Swanton (Addgene plasmid # 173619 ; http://n2t.net/addgene:173619 ; RRID:Addgene_173619)
